Addgene plasmid #48607: pFUSB4_TGTT
Depositing lab: Stephen Ekker. Depositing organization: Mayo Foundation for Medical Education and Research. Publication: High Efficiency In Vivo Genome Engineering with a Simplified 15-RVD GoldyTALEN Design. Ma AC, Lee HB, Clark KJ, Ekker SC. PLoS One. 2013 May 29;8(5):e65259. doi: 10.1371/journal.pone.0065259. Print 2013. PubMed 23734242.
Backbone
  Vector backbone: pFUS_B4
  Vector type: Mammalian Expression, TALEN
Growth in bacteria
  Bacterial resistance: Spectinomycin, 50 μg/mL
  Growth temperature: 37°C
  Growth strain: Top10
  Copy number: Unknown
Gene/Insert
  Gene/Insert name: RVD sequence: NG NN NG NG
  Species: Synthetic
  Cloning method: Unknown
  Sequencing primers: 5′ ttgatgcctggcagttccct; 3′ cgaaccgaacaggcttatgt
Terms and licenses: Academic/Nonprofit Terms; Industry Terms: Not Available to Industry
Depositor comments: Plasmid was created using Golden Gate cloning.
How to cite: pFUSB4_TGTT was a gift from Stephen Ekker (Addgene plasmid # 48607 ; http://n2t.net/addgene:48607 ; RRID:Addgene_48607)
