[The description below was written by a language model from this plasmid's Addgene catalogue record and pLannotate feature annotations shown in this document.]
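Description:
pFUSB4_TGTT is a small (about 2.9 kb) bacterial intermediate plasmid for TALEN assembly. It is built on the pFUS_B4 array vector from the Golden Gate TALE construction system and carries a preassembled block of four synthetic TALE repeats. The insert is recorded as the RVD series NG NN NG NG. By the standard TALE code (NG for T, NN for G), this block recognises the tetranucleotide TGTT given in the plasmid name. The depositor notes that the repeats were joined by Golden Gate cloning. The repository lists the vector type as mammalian expression/TALEN, but the annotated features include no eukaryotic promoter, nuclease domain or polyadenylation signal. The plasmid is therefore best regarded as a module donor rather than an expression construct in its own right.

The plasmid replicates in E. coli from a high-copy ColE1/pUC-type origin and is selected with spectinomycin through an aadA (SmR) aminoglycoside adenylyltransferase gene. Fragments of a class 1 integron Pc promoter and of a gentamicin resistance gene lie upstream of aadA and are probably remnants of the cassette it came from. Only short lacZα and lacI fragments are annotated. This would fit replacement of a lacZα screening cassette by the repeat array, though the record does not say so. rrnB T1 and T2 terminators are also present. The feature table does not annotate the TALE repeats themselves.

The associated publication describes a simplified 15-RVD GoldyTALEN design for in vivo genome engineering. This suggests the plasmid belongs to a library of premade four-repeat modules that are combined with other arrays in a final Golden Gate step to speed up construction of full TALEN expression vectors.
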