Features (pLannotate 1.2.2; 8 found; start..end, strand, type, name):
      3..39      -  CDS            lacZα (fragment): LacZα fragment of β-galactosidase; lacZ fragment
    596..619     +  promoter       Pc promoter (fragment): intI1 (promoter lies within the coding sequence); class 1 integron promoter
    795..851     +  CDS            GmR (fragment): gentamycin acetyltransferase; aacC1; confers resistance to gentamycin
    858..1649    +  CDS            SmR: aminoglycoside adenylyltransferase (Murphy, 1985); aadA; confers resistance to spectinomycin and streptomycin
   1742..2330    +  rep_origin     ori: high-copy-number ColE1/pMB1/pBR322/pUC origin of replication
   2513..2605    +  CDS            lacI (fragment): lac repressor; lacI; The lac repressor binds to the lac operator to inhibit transcription in E. coli. This inhibition can be relieved by adding lactose or isopropyl-β-D-thiogalactopyranoside (IPTG).
   2660..2687    -  terminator     rrnB T2 terminator: transcription terminator T2 from the E. coli rrnB gene
   2819..2862    +  terminator     rrnB T1 terminator: Escherichia coli rrnB; transcription terminator T1 from the E. coli rrnB gene
>Addgene plasmid #48607 | pFUSB4_TGTT | depositor full sequence | sequence record 70307 | Full Sequence
ATGTTTTCCCAGTCACGACGTTGTAAAACGACGGCCAGTCTTAAGCGTCTCATGGCCTGACCCCGGACCA
AGTGGTGGCCTATCGCCAGCAACGGTGGCGGCAAGCAAGCGCTCGAAACGGTGCAGCGGCTGTTGCCGGT
GCTGTGCCAGGACCATGGCCTGACCCCGGACCAAGTGGTGGCTATCGCCAGCAACAATGGCGGCAAGCAA
GCGCTCGAAACGGTGCAGCGGCTGTTGCCGGTGCTGTGCCAGGACCATGGCCTGACCCCGGACCAAGTGG
TGGCTATCGCCAGCAACGGTGGCGGCAAGCAAGCGCTCGAAACGGTGCAGCGGCTGTTGCCGGTGCTGTG
CCAGGACCATGGCCTGACCCCGGACCAAGTGGTGGCTATCGCCAGCAACGGTGGCGGCAAGCAAGCGCTC
GAAACGGTGCAGCGGCTGTTGCCGGTGCTGTGCCAGGACCATGGCCTGACCCCGGACCAAGTGGTGGCTA
TCGAGACGTCTAGACCAGCCAGGACAGAAATGCCTCGACTTCGCTGCTACCCAAGGTTGCCGGGTGACGC
ACACCGTGGAAACGGATGAAGGCACGAACCCAGTGGACATAAGCCTGTTCGGTTCGTAAGCTGTAATGCA
AGTAGCGTATGCGCTCACGCAACTGGTCCAGAACCTTGACCGAACGCAGCGGTGGTAACGGCGCAGTGGC
GGTTTTCATGGCTTGTTATGACTGTTTTTTTGGGGTACAGTCTATGCCTCGGGCATCCAAGCAGCAAGCG
CGTTACGCCGTGGGTCGATGTTTGATGTTATGGAGCAGCAACGATGTTACGCAGCAGGGCAGTCGCCCTA
AAACAAAGTTAAACATTATGAGGGAAGCGGTGATCGCCGAAGTATCGACTCAACTATCAGAGGTAGTTGG
CGTCATCGAGCGCCATCTCGAACCGACGTTGCTGGCCGTACATTTGTACGGCTCCGCAGTGGATGGCGGC
CTGAAGCCACACAGTGATATTGATTTGCTGGTTACGGTGACCGTAAGGCTTGATGAAACAACGCGGCGAG
CTTTGATCAACGACCTTTTGGAAACTTCGGCTTCCCCTGGAGAGAGCGAGATTCTCCGCGCTGTAGAAGT
CACCATTGTTGTGCACGACGACATCATTCCGTGGCGTTATCCAGCTAAGCGCGAACTGCAATTTGGAGAA
TGGCAGCGCAATGACATTCTTGCAGGTATCTTCGAGCCAGCCACGATCGACATTGATCTGGCTATCTTGC
TGACAAAAGCAAGAGAACATAGCGTTGCCTTGGTAGGTCCAGCGGCGGAGGAACTCTTTGATCCGGTTCC
TGAACAGGATCTATTTGAGGCGCTAAATGAAACCTTAACGCTATGGAACTCGCCGCCCGACTGGGCTGGC
GATGAGCGAAATGTAGTGCTTACGTTGTCCCGCATTTGGTACAGCGCAGTAACCGGCAAAATCGCGCCGA
AGGATGTCGCTGCCGACTGGGCAATGGAGCGCCTGCCGGCCCAGTATCAGCCCGTCATACTTGAAGCTAG
ACAGGCTTATCTTGGACAAGAAGAAGATCGCTTGGCCTCGCGCGCAGATCAGTTGGAAGAATTTGTCCAC
TACGTGAAAGGCGAGATCACCAAGGTAGTCGGCAAATAACCCTCGAGCCACCCATGACCAAAATCCCTTA
ACGTGAGTTACGCGTCGTTCCACTGAGCGTCAGACCCCGTAGAAAAGATCAAAGGATCTTCTTGAGATCC
TTTTTTTCTGCGCGTAATCTGCTGCTTGCAAACAAAAAAACCACCGCTACCAGCGGTGGTTTGTTTGCCG
GATCAAGAGCTACCAACTCTTTTTCCGAAGGTAACTGGCTTCAGCAGAGCGCAGATACCAAATACTGTCC
TTCTAGTGTAGCCGTAGTTAGGCCACCACTTCAAGAACTCTGTAGCACCGCCTACATACCTCGCTCTGCT
AATCCTGTTACCAGTGGCTGCTGCCAGTGGCGATAAGTCGTGTCTTACCGGGTTGGACTCAAGACGATAG
TTACCGGATAAGGCGCAGCGGTCGGGCTGAACGGGGGGTTCGTGCACACAGCCCAGCTTGGAGCGAACGA
CCTACACCGAACTGAGATACCTACAGCGTGAGCATTGAGAAAGCGCCACGCTTCCCGAAGGGAGAAAGGC
GGACAGGTATCCGGTAAGCGGCAGGGTCGGAACAGGAGAGCGCACGAGGGAGCTTCCAGGGGGAAACGCC
TGGTATCTTTATAGTCCTGTCGGGTTTCGCCACCTCTGACTTGAGCGTCGATTTTTGTGATGCTCGTCAG
GGGGGCGGAGCCTATGGAAAAACGCCAGCAACGCGGCCTTTTTACGGTTCCTGGCCTTTTGCTGGCCTTT
TGCTCACATGTTCTTTCCTGCGTTATCCCCTGATTCTGTGGATAACCGTATTACCGCCTTTGAGTGAGCT
GATACCGCTCGCCGCAGCCGAACGACCGAGCGCAGCGAGTCAGTGAGCGAGGAAGCGGAAGAGCGCCCAA
TACGCAAACCGCCTCTCCCCGCGCGTTGGCCGATTCATTAATGCAGCTGGCACGACAGGTTTCCCGACTG
GAAAGCGGGCAGTGAGCGCAACGCAATTAATACGCGTACCGCTAGCCAGGAAGAGTTTGTAGAAACGCAA
AAAGGCCATCCGTCAGGATGGCCTTCTGCTTAGTTTGATGCCTGGCAGTTTATGGCGGGCGTCCTGCCCG
CCACCCTCCGGGCCGTTGCTTCACAACGTTCAAATCCGCTCCCGGCGGATTTGTCCTACTCAGGAGAGCG
TTCACCGACAAACAACAGATAAAACGAAAGGCCCAGTCTTCCGACTGAGCCTTTCGTTTTATTTGATGCC
TGGCAGTTCCCTACTCTCGCGTTAACGCTAGCATGG
