>Addgene plasmid #48607 | pFUSB4_TGTT | addgene partial sequence | sequence record 71414 | pCR8_F1 5'-ttgatgcctggcagttccct-3'
TCACGACGTTGTAAAACGACGGCCAGTCTTAAGCGTCTCATGGCCTGACCCCGGACCAAGTGGTGGCTAT
CGCCAGCAACGGTGGCGGCAAGCAAGCGCTCGAAACGGTGCAGCGGCTGTTGCCGGTGCTGTGCCAGGAC
CATGGCCTGACCCCGGACCAAGTGGTGGCTATCGCCAGCAACAATGGCGGCAAGCAAGCGCTCGAAACGG
TGCAGCGGCTGTTGCCGGTGCTGTGCCAGGACCATGGCCTGACCCCGGACCAAGTGGTGGCTATCGCCAG
CAACGGTGGCGGCAAGCAAGCGCTCGAAACGGTGCAGCGGCTGTTGCCGGTGCTGTGCCAGGACCATGGC
CTGACCCCGGACCAAGTGGTGGCTATCGCCAGCAACGGTGGCGGCAAGCAAGCGCTCGAAACGGTGCAGC
GGCTGTTGCCGGTGCTGTGCCAGGACCATGGCCTGACCCCGGACCAAGTGGTGGCTATCGAGACGTCTAG
ACCAGCCAGGACAGAAATGCCTCGACTTCGCTGCTACCCAAGGTTGCCGGGTGACGCACACCGTGGAAAC
GGATGAAGGCACGAACCCAGTGGACATAAGCCTGTTCGGTTCGTAAGCTGTAATGCAAGTAGCGTATGCG
CTCACGCAACTGGTCCAGAACCTTGACCGAACGCAGCGGTGGTAACGGCGCAGTGGCGGTTTTCATGGCT
TGTTATGACTGTTTTTTTGGGGTACAGTCTATGCCTCGGGCATCCAAGCAGCAAGCGCGTTACGCCGTGG
GTCGATGTTTGATGTTATGGAGCAGCAACGATGTTACGCAGCAGGGCAGTCGCCCTAAAACAAAGTTAAA
CATTATGA
